>Addgene plasmid #221864 | pCMV6-AN-DDK_K682A_K709A POLH | addgene full sequence | sequence record 437623 | Addgene NGS Result
AACAAAATATTAACGCTTACAATTTCCATTCGCCATTCAGGCTGCGCAACTGTTGGGAAGGGCGATCGGT
GCGGGCCTCTTCGCTATTACGCCAGCTGGCGAAAGGGGGATGTGCTGCAAGGCGATTAAGTTGGGTAACG
CCAGGGTTTTCCCAGTCACGACGTTGTAAAACGACGGCCAGTGCCAAGCTGATCTATACATTGAATCAAT
ATTGGCAATTAGCCATATTAGTCATTGGTTATATAGCATAAATCAATATTGGCTATTGGCCATTGCATAC
GTTGTATCTATATCATAATATGTACATTTATATTGGCTCATGTCCAATATGACCGCCATGTTGACATTGA
TTATTGACTAGTTATTAATAGTAATCAATTACGGGGTCATTAGTTCATAGCCCATATATGGAGTTCCGCG
TTACATAACTTACGGTAAATGGCCCGCCTGGCTGACCGCCCAACGACCCCCGCCCATTGACGTCAATAAT
GACGTATGTTCCCATAGTAACGCCAATAGGGACTTTCCATTGACGTCAATGGGTGGAGTATTTACGGTAA
ACTGCCCACTTGGCAGTACATCAAGTGTATCATATGCCAAGTCCGCCCCCTATTGACGTCAATGACGGTA
AATGGCCCGCCTGGCATTATGCCCAGTACATGACCTTACGGGACTTTCCTACTTGGCAGTACATCTACGT
ATTAGTCATCGCTATTACCATGGTGATGCGGTTTTGGCAGTACACCAATGGGCGTGGATAGCGGTTTGAC
TCACGGGGATTTCCAAGTCTCCACCCCATTGACGTCAATGGGAGTTTGTTTTGGCACCAAAATCAACGGG
ACTTTCCAAAATGTCGTAATAACCCCGCCCCGTTGACGCAAATGGGCGGTAGGCGTGTACGGTGGGAGGT
CTATATAAGCAGAGCTCGTTTAGTGAACCGTCAGAATTTTGTAATACGACTCACTATAGGGCGGCCGGGA
ATTCGTCGACTGGATCCGGTACCGAGGAGATCTGCCACCATGGATTACAAGGATGACGACGATAAGGCGA
TCGCCGATATCCATATGGCTACAGGACAGGATAGAGTCGTCGCACTGGTGGATATGGATTGTTTCTTCGT
GCAGGTGGAGCAGCGGCAGAACCCTCATCTGCGCAACAAGCCATGCGCTGTGGTCCAGTACAAGTCCTGG
AAAGGCGGGGGAATCATTGCAGTGTCTTATGAGGCCAGAGCTTTCGGAGTCACCAGGAGCATGTGGGCCG
ACGATGCCAAGAAGCTGTGCCCCGACCTGCTGCTGGCCCAGGTGAGGGAGTCCCGCGGCAAGGCAAATCT
GACAAAATACCGAGAAGCCAGTGTGGAGGTCATGGAAATCATGTCACGCTTTGCCGTGATCGAGCGAGCT
AGTATTGACGAGGCCTACGTGGACCTGACCAGCGCCGTGCAGGAGCGGCTCCAGAAGCTCCAGGGACAGC
CAATCTCAGCCGACCTGCTGCCTAGCACCTACATTGAGGGGCTGCCTCAGGGACCAACCACAGCCGAGGA
AACAGTGCAGAAGGAAGGAATGCGCAAACAGGGCCTGTTCCAGTGGCTGGACAGCCTCCAGATCGATAAC
CTGACATCCCCCGACCTCCAGCTGACTGTGGGAGCAGTGATCGTCGAGGAAATGAGAGCCGCTATTGAGA
GGGAAACAGGCTTCCAGTGCAGCGCCGGGATTTCCCACAATAAGGTGCTGGCAAAACTGGCCTGTGGCCT
GAACAAGCCTAATCGGCAGACTCTGGTGTCACACGGGAGCGTCCCACAGCTGTTTTCCCAGATGCCCATC
CGAAAGATTCGGTCTCTGGGCGGGAAACTGGGCGCCAGTGTGATCGAGATTCTGGGGATCGAGTACATGG
GAGAACTGACTCAGTTCACCGAGTCTCAGCTCCAGAGTCACTTTGGCGAAAAGAACGGGTCTTGGCTGTA
TGCCATGTGCAGGGGGATCGAGCATGATCCCGTGAAGCCTCGCCAGCTGCCTAAAACCATTGGATGTAGC
AAGAATTTTCCAGGCAAAACTGCACTGGCCACCAGAGAGCAGGTGCAGTGGTGGCTGCTCCAGCTGGCCC
AGGAACTGGAGGAACGCCTGACTAAGGACCGAAACGACAATGATCGGGTGGCTACCCAGCTGGTGGTCAG
CATCCGGGTCCAGGGGGATAAAAGACTGAGCTCCCTGCGGAGATGCTGTGCCCTGACAAGGTACGACGCT
CACAAGATGTCCCATGATGCTTTCACTGTGATCAAAAACTGCAATACCTCCGGCATCCAGACAGAGTGGT
CTCCCCCTCTGACCATGCTGTTCCTGTGCGCCACAAAGTTTAGTGCTTCAGCACCCTCTAGTTCAACAGA
CATTACTTCTTTTCTGAGCTCCGATCCTTCTAGTCTGCCAAAGGTGCCCGTCACTTCAAGCGAGGCTAAA
ACCCAGGGAAGCGGCCCCGCTGTGACAGCAACTAAGAAAGCAACTACCTCCCTGGAATCTTTCTTTCAGA
AGGCAGCCGAGAGACAGAAGGTCAAAGAAGCCAGCCTGTCCTCTCTGACCGCTCCCACACAGGCACCTAT
GAGCAACTCCCCTTCTAAACCATCTCTGCCCTTCCAGACCAGTCAGTCAACCGGCACAGAGCCCTTCTTT
AAGCAGAAAAGTCTGCTGCTGAAGCAGAAACAGCTGAACAATAGTTCAGTGAGCTCCCCACAGCAGAACC
CCTGGTCAAATTGCAAGGCCCTGCCTAATAGCCTGCCAACTGAGTACCCCGGGTGCGTGCCTGTCTGTGA
AGGAGTGAGCAAGCTGGAGGAATCTAGTAAAGCCACCCCTGCTGAGATGGACCTGGCTCACAACAGCCAG
TCCATGCATGCTAGCAGCGCTTCTAAGAGTGTTCTGGAAGTCACACAGAAAGCCACTCCAAATCCCAGCC
TGCTGGCCGCC
[93 nt withheld, positions 2952-3044]
AAGAGCTTCCTCCAGCCTCACTCCTCTAACCCACAGGTGGTCAGTGCCGTGTCACATCAGGGCGCCAGGA
ACCCTAAATCCCCACTGGCTTGTACAAATAAGAGACCAAGGCCTGAAGGAATGCAGACCCTGGAGAGCTT
TTTCGCACCACTGACTCACTAAGGATCCAGATCTCTCGAGACGCGTTAAGCGGCCGCACTCGAGGTTTAA
ACGGCCGGCCGCGGTCATAGCTGTTTCCTGAACAGATCCCGGGTGGCATCCCTGTGACCCCTCCCCAGTG
CCTCTCCTGGCCCTGGAAGTTGCCACTCCAGTGCCCACCAGCCTTGTCCTAATAAAATTAAGTTGCATCA
TTTTGTCTGACTAGGTGTCCTTCTATAATATTATGGGGTGGAGGGGGGTGGTATGGAGCAAGGGGCAAGT
TGGGAAGACAACCTGTAGGGCCTGCGGGGTCTATTGGGAACCAAGCTGGAGTGCAGTGGCACAATCTTGG
CTCACTGCAATCTCCGCCTCCTGGGTTCAAGCGATTCTCCTGCCTCAGCCTCCCGAGTTGTTGGGATTCC
AGGCATGCATGACCAGGCTCAGCTAATTTTTGTTTTTTTGGTAGAGACGGGGTTTCACCATATTGGCCAG
GCTGGTCTCCAACTCCTAATCTCAGGTGATCTACCCACCTTGGCCTCCCAAATTGCTGGGATTACAGGCG
TGAACCACTGCTCCCTTCCCTGTCCTTCTGATTTTAAAATAACTATACCAGCAGGAGGACGTCCAGACAC
AGCATAGGCTACCTGGCCATGCCCAACCGGTGGGACATTTGAGTTGCTTGCTTGGCACTGTCCTCTCATG
CGTTGGGTCCACTCAGTAGATGCCTGTTGAATTGGGTACGCGGCCAGCTTGGCTGTGGAATGTGTGTCAG
TTAGGGTGTGGAAAGTCCCCAGGCTCCCCAGCAGGCAGAAGTATGCAAAGCATGCATCTCAATTAGTCAG
CAACCAGGTGTGGAAAGTCCCCAGGCTCCCCAGCAGGCAGAAGTATGCAAAGCATGCATCTCAATTAGTC
AGCAACCATAGTCCCGCCCCTAACTCCGCCCATCCCGCCCCTAACTCCGCCCAGTTCCGCCCATTCTCCG
CCCCATGGCTGACTAATTTTTTTTATTTATGCAGAGGCCGAGGCCGCCTCGGCCTCTGAGCTATTCCAGA
AGTAGTGAGGAGGCTTTTTTGGAGGCCTAGGCTTTTGCAAAAAGCTCCCGGGAGCTTGTATATCCATTTT
CGGATCTGATCAAGAGACAGGATGAGGATCGTTTCGCATGATTGAACAAGATGGATTGCACGCAGGTTCT
CCGGCCGCTTGGGTGGAGAGGCTATTCGGCTATGACTGGGCACAACAGACAATCGGCTGCTCTGATGCCG
CCGTGTTCCGGCTGTCAGCGCAGGGGCGCCCGGTTCTTTTTGTCAAGACCGACCTGTCCGGTGCCCTGAA
TGAACTGCAGGACGAGGCAGCGCGGCTATCGTGGCTGGCCACGACGGGCGTTCCTTGCGCAGCTGTGCTC
GACGTTGTCACTGAAGCGGGAAGGGACTGGCTGCTATTGGGCGAAGTGCCGGGGCAGGATCTCCTGTCAT
CTCACCTTGCTCCTGCCGAGAAAGTATCCATCATGGCTGATGCAATGCGGCGGCTGCATACGCTTGATCC
GGCTACCTGCCCATTCGACCACCAAGCGAAACATCGCATCGAGCGAGCACGTACTCGGATGGAAGCCGGT
CTTGTCGATCAGGATGATCTGGACGAAGAGCATCAGGGGCTCGCGCCAGCCGAACTGTTCGCCAGGCTCA
AGGCGCGCATGCCCGACGGCGAGGATCTCGTCGTGACCCATGGCGATGCCTGCTTGCCGAATATCATGGT
GGAAAATGGCCGCTTTTCTGGATTCATCGACTGTGGCCGGCTGGGTGTGGCCGACCGCTATCAGGACATA
GCGTTGGCTACCCGTGATATTGCTGAAGAGCTTGGCGGCGAATGGGCTGACCGCTTCCTCGTGCTTTACG
GTATCGCCGCTCCCGATTCGCAGCGCATCGCCTTCTATCGCCTTCTTGACGAGTTCTTCTGAGCGGGACT
CTGGGGTTCGAAATGACCGACCAAGCGACGCCCAACCTGCCATCACGAGATTTCGATTCCACCGCCGCCT
TCTATGAAAGGTTGGGCTTCGGAATCGTTTTCCGGGACGCCGGCTGGATGATCCTCCAGCGCGGGGATCT
CATGCTGGAGTTCTTCGCCCACCCCAACTTGTTTATTGCAGCTTATAATGGTTACAAATAAAGCAATAGC
ATCACAAATTTCACAAATAAAGCATTTTTTTCACTGCATTCTAGTTGTGGTTTGTCCAAACTCATCAATG
TATCTTATCATGTCTGTATACCGTCGACCTCTAGCTAGAGCTTGGCGTAATCATGGTCATAGCTGTTTCC
TGTGTGAAATTGTTATCCGCTCACAATTCCACACAACATACGAGCCGGAAGCATAAAGTGTAAAGCCTGG
GGTGCCTAATGAGTGAGCTAACTCACATTAATTGCGTTGCGCTCACTGCCCGCTTTCCAGTCGGGAAACC
TGTCGTGCCAGCTGCATTAATGAATCGGCCAACGCGCGGGGAGAGGCGGTTTGCGTATTGGGCGCTCTTC
CGCTTCCTCGCTCACTGACTCGCTGCGCTCGGTCGTTCGGCTGCGGCGAGCGGTATCAGCTCACTCAAAG
GCGGTAATACGGTTATCCACAGAATCAGGGGATAACGCAGGAAAGAACATGTGAGCAAAAGGCCAGCAAA
AGGCCAGGAACCGTAAAAAGGCCGCGTTGCTGGCGTTTTTCCATAGGCTCCGCCCCCCTGACGAGCATCA
CAAAAATCGACGCTCAAGTCAGAGGTGGCGAAACCCGACAGGACTATAAAGATACCAGGCGTTTCCCCCT
GGAAGCTCCCTCGTGCGCTCTCCTGTTCCGACCCTGCCGCTTACCGGATACCTGTCCGCCTTTCTCCCTT
CGGGAAGCGTGGCGCTTTCTCATAGCTCACGCTGTAGGTATCTCAGTTCGGTGTAGGTCGTTCGCTCCAA
GCTGGGCTGTGTGCACGAACCCCCCGTTCAGCCCGACCGCTGCGCCTTATCCGGTAACTATCGTCTTGAG
TCCAACCCGGTAAGACACGACTTATCGCCACTGGCAGCAGCCACTGGTAACAGGATTAGCAGAGCGAGGT
ATGTAGGCGGTGCTACAGAGTTCTTGAAGTGGTGGCCTAACTACGGCTACACTAGAAGAACAGTATTTGG
TATCTGCGCTCTGCTGAAGCCAGTTACCTTCGGAAAAAGAGTTGGTAGCTCTTGATCCGGCAAACAAACC
ACCGCTGGTAGCGGTGGTTTTTTTGTTTGCAAGCAGCAGATTACGCGCAGAAAAAAAGGATCTCAAGAAG
ATCCTTTGATCTTTTCTACGGGGTCTGACGCTCAGTGGAACGAAAACTCACGTTAAGGGATTTTGGTCAT
GAGATTATCAAAAAGGATCTTCACCTAGATCCTTTTAAATTAAAAATGAAGTTTTAAATCAATCTAAAGT
ATATATGAGTAAACTTGGTCTGACAGTTACCAATGCTTAATCAGTGAGGCACCTATCTCAGCGATCTGTC
TATTTCGTTCATCCATAGTTGCCTGACTCCCCGTCGTGTAGATAACTACGATACGGGAGGGCTTACCATC
TGGCCCCAGTGCTGCAATGATACCGCGAGACCCACGCTCACCGGCTCCAGATTTATCAGCAATAAACCAG
CCAGCCGGAAGGGCCGAGCGCAGAAGTGGTCCTGCAACTTTATCCGCCTCCATCCAGTCTATTAATTGTT
GCCGGGAAGCTAGAGTAAGTAGTTCGCCAGTTAATAGTTTGCGCAACGTTGTTGCCATTGCTACAGGCAT
CGTGGTGTCACGCTCGTCGTTTGGTATGGCTTCATTCAGCTCCGGTTCCCAACGATCAAGGCGAGTTACA
TGATCCCCCATGTTGTGCAAAAAAGCGGTTAGCTCCTTCGGTCCTCCGATCGTTGTCAGAAGTAAGTTGG
CCGCAGTGTTATCACTCATGGTTATGGCAGCACTGCATAATTCTCTTACTGTCATGCCATCCGTAAGATG
CTTTTCTGTGACTGGTGAGTACTCAACCAAGTCATTCTGAGAATAGTGTATGCGGCGACCGAGTTGCTCT
TGCCCGGCGTCAATACGGGATAATACCGCGCCACATAGCAGAACTTTAAAAGTGCTCATCATTGGAAAAC
GTTCTTCGGGGCGAAAACTCTCAAGGATCTTACCGCTGTTGAGATCCAGTTCGATGTAACCCACTCGTGC
ACCCAACTGATCTTCAGCATCTTTTACTTTCACCAGCGTTTCTGGGTGAGCAAAAACAGGAAGGCAAAAT
GCCGCAAAAAAGGGAATAAGGGCGACACGGAAATGTTGAATACTCATACTCTTCCTTTTTCAATATTATT
GAAGCATTTATCAGGGTTATTGTCTCATGAGCGGATACATATTTGAATGTATTTAGAAAAATAAACAAAT
AGGGGTTCCGCGCACATTTCCCCGAAAAGTGCCACCTG
[124 nt withheld, positions 7633-7756]
C
[91 nt withheld, positions 7758-7848]
A
[49 nt withheld, positions 7850-7898]
CCTTTGACGTTGGAGTCCACGTTCTTT
[37 nt withheld, positions 7926-7962]
ACCCTATCTCGGTCTATTCTTTTGATTTATAAGGGATTTTGCCGATTTCGGCCTATTGGTTAAAAAATGA
GCTGATTTAACAAAAATTTAACGCGAATTTT
Features (pLannotate 1.2.2; 20 found; start..end, strand, type, name):
      1..25      +  rep_origin     M13 ori (fragment): M13 bacteriophage origin of replication; arrow indicates direction of (+) strand synthesis
     29..183     -  CDS            lacZα (fragment): LacZα fragment of β-galactosidase; lacZ fragment
    343..722     +  enhancer       CMV enhancer: human cytomegalovirus immediate early enhancer
    724..923     +  promoter       CMV promoter: human cytomegalovirus (CMV) immediate early promoter
    952..970     +  promoter       T7 promoter: promoter for bacteriophage T7 RNA polymerase
   1023..1047    +  CDS            3xFLAG (fragment): three tandem FLAG® epitope tags
   1065..3203    +  CDS            POLH (sequence partly withheld): POLH_HUMAN - Also known as RAD30, RAD30A, XPV. Experimental evidence at protein level: Swiss-Prot protein existence level 1. DNA polymerase specifically involved in the DNA repair by translesion synthesis (TLS) (PubMed:10385124, PubMed:11743006, PubMed:24449906, PubMed:24553286, PubMed:16357261). Due to low processivity on both damaged and normal DNA, cooperates with the heterotetrameric (REV3L, REV7, POLD2 and POLD3) POLZ complex for complete bypass of DNA lesions. Inserts one or 2 nucleotide(s) opposite the lesion, the primer is further extended by the tetrameric POLZ complex. In the case of
   3295..3917    +  polyA_signal   hGH poly(A) signal: human growth hormone polyadenylation signal
   3946..4275    +  promoter       SV40 promoter: SV40 enhancer and early promoter
   4342..5133    +  CDS            neo: KKA2_KLEPN - Also known as kan, nptII. Experimental evidence at protein level: Swiss-Prot protein existence level 1. Resistance to kanamycin, neomycin, paromomycin, ribostamycin, butirosin and gentamicin B. From Klebsiella pneumoniae.
   5157..5315    +  CDS            ble (fragment): BLE_KLEPN - Experimental evidence at protein level: Swiss-Prot protein existence level 1. Binding protein with a strong affinity to the bleomycin family of antibiotics. Binds to CL990; an antimitotic-antibiotic compound. From Klebsiella pneumoniae.
   5310..5431    +  polyA_signal   SV40 poly(A) signal: SV40 polyadenylation signal
   5504..5520    -  protein_bind   lac operator: The lac repressor binds to the lac operator to inhibit transcription in E. coli. This inhibition can be relieved by adding lactose or isopropyl-β-D-thiogalactopyranoside (IPTG). lac repressor encoded by lacI
   5528..5558    -  promoter       lac promoter: promoter for the E. coli lac operon
   5573..5594    -  protein_bind   CAP binding site: CAP binding activates transcription in the presence of cAMP. E. coli catabolite activator protein
   5607..5699    -  CDS            lacI (fragment): lac repressor; lacI; The lac repressor binds to the lac operator to inhibit transcription in E. coli. This inhibition can be relieved by adding lactose or isopropyl-β-D-thiogalactopyranoside (IPTG).
   5882..6470    -  rep_origin     ori: high-copy-number ColE1/pMB1/pBR322/pUC origin of replication
   6641..7501    -  CDS            AmpR: β-lactamase; bla; confers resistance to ampicillin, carbenicillin, and related antibiotics
   7502..7606    -  promoter       AmpR promoter: bla
   7633..8061    +  rep_origin     f1 ori (sequence partly withheld): f1 bacteriophage origin of replication; arrow indicates direction of (+) strand synthesis
