[The description below was written by a language model from this plasmid's Addgene catalogue record and pLannotate feature annotations shown in this document.]
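Description:
pCMV6-AN-DDK_K682A_K709A POLH is a mammalian expression plasmid of about 8.06 kb built on the pCMV6-AN-DDK backbone. It is propagated in E. coli through a high-copy ColE1/pUC-type origin with ampicillin selection from the β-lactamase gene. An f1 origin and small remnants of lacZα, lacI and the lac promoter/operator region are also present as backbone carry-over. For selection in mammalian cells, an SV40 enhancer/early promoter drives a neomycin phosphotransferase gene, allowing G418 selection. This gene is followed by a short ble fragment and an SV40 polyadenylation signal.

The payload is a human POLH open reading frame encoding DNA polymerase eta, the translesion synthesis polymerase also known as RAD30A or XPV. The coding sequence is codon-optimised for human cells and carries two lysine-to-alanine substitutions, K682A and K709A. It was inserted between AsiSI and HindIII sites, both retained, placing it in frame downstream of the backbone's N-terminal FLAG (DDK) epitope. The annotation software labels this tag as a fragment of 3xFLAG, and its length fits a single FLAG epitope. Transcription is driven by the CMV immediate-early enhancer and promoter and terminated by a human growth hormone polyadenylation signal. A T7 promoter lies between the CMV promoter and the tag and serves as a sequencing primer site.

The record describes this plasmid as a variant of a matching wild-type POLH construct. It comes from work on regulation of polymerase eta by mono-ubiquitination and mono-NEDDylation, so the lysine substitutions presumably remove candidate modification sites, although the record does not state this. The FLAG tag allows the mutant protein to be detected or immunoprecipitated after transient or stable expression.
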