Addgene plasmid #221864: pCMV6-AN-DDK_K682A_K709A POLH
Purpose: Expresses POLH mutated at K682A and K709A with a FLAG tag in mammalian cells
Depositing lab: Roger Woodgate. Depositing organization: National Institute of Child Health and Human Development (NICHD). Publication: Human DNA polymerase eta is regulated by mutually exclusive mono-ubiquitination and mono-NEDDylation. Moreno NC, Korchak EJ, Latancia MT, D'Orlando DA, Adegbenro T, Barnes RP, Bezsonova I, Woodgate R, Ashton NW. Nucleic Acids Res. 2026 Feb 5;54(4):gkag098. doi: 10.1093/nar/gkag098. PubMed 41693564.
Backbone
  Vector backbone: pCMV6-AN-DDK
  Total vector size (bp): 8060
  Vector type: Mammalian Expression
  Selectable markers: Neomycin (select with G418)
Growth in bacteria
  Bacterial resistance: Ampicillin, 100 μg/mL
  Growth temperature: 37°C
  Growth strain: DH5alpha
  Copy number: High Copy
Gene/Insert
  Gene/Insert name: POLH (alt name: DNA polymerase eta)
  Species: H. sapiens (human)
  Mutation: POLH K682A + K709A. Coding sequence has been optimised for expression in human cells
  Entrez Gene: POLH (a.k.a. RAD30, RAD30A, XP-V, XPV)
  Promoter: CMV
  Tag / fusion protein: FLAG (N terminal on backbone)
  Cloning method: Restriction Enzyme; 5′ cloning site AsiSI (not destroyed); 3′ cloning site HindIII (not destroyed)
  Sequencing primers: 5′ TAATACGACTCACTATAGGG
Terms and licenses: Academic/Nonprofit Terms; Industry Terms: Not Available to Industry
Depositor comments: This plasmid is a variant of pCMV6-AN-DDK_WT POLH (Addgene #221897) with POLH mutations K682A + K709A. Please visit https://doi.org/10.1101/2024.10.12.618026 for bioRxiv preprint.
How to cite: pCMV6-AN-DDK_K682A_K709A POLH was a gift from Roger Woodgate (Addgene plasmid # 221864 ; http://n2t.net/addgene:221864 ; RRID:Addgene_221864)
